Addgene plasmid #47749: CITED2-T166N
Purpose: Introduces a T166N point mutation in the CITED2 gene
Depositing lab: Shoumo Bhattacharya. Depositing organization: University of Oxford. Publication: Functional significance of SRJ domain mutations in CITED2. Chen CM, Bentham J, Cosgrove C, Braganca J, Cuenda A, Bamforth SD, Schneider JE, Watkins H, Keavney B, Davies B, Bhattacharya S. PLoS One. 2012;7(10):e46256. doi: 10.1371/journal.pone.0046256. Epub 2012 Oct 17. PubMed 23082118.
Backbone
  Vector backbone: pcDNA3
  Backbone manufacturer: Invitrogen
  Total vector size (bp): 5446
  Vector type: Mammalian Expression
  Selectable markers: Neomycin (select with G418)
Growth in bacteria
  Bacterial resistance: Ampicillin, 100 μg/mL
  Growth temperature: 37°C
  Growth strain: DH5alpha
  Copy number: High Copy
Gene/Insert
  Gene/Insert name: CITED2
  Species: H. sapiens (human)
  Mutation: Threonine 166 to Asparagine
  Entrez Gene: CITED2 (a.k.a. ASD8, MRG-1, MRG1, P35SRJ, VSD2)
  Promoter: CMV
  Cloning method: Restriction Enzyme; 5′ cloning site EcoRI (not destroyed); 3′ cloning site RsaI (unknown if destroyed)
  Sequencing primers: 5′ CMV-F; 3′ BGH-rev
Terms and licenses: Academic/Nonprofit Terms; Industry Terms: Not Available to Industry
How to cite: CITED2-T166N was a gift from Shoumo Bhattacharya (Addgene plasmid # 47749 ; http://n2t.net/addgene:47749 ; RRID:Addgene_47749)
