[The description below was written by a language model from this plasmid's Addgene catalogue record.]
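Description:
CITED2-T166N is a mammalian expression plasmid built on the pcDNA3 backbone and carrying the human CITED2 coding sequence with a single missense change, threonine 166 to asparagine. The insert was placed by restriction cloning, with an EcoRI site retained at the 5′ junction and an RsaI site at the 3′ junction whose status after ligation is not recorded. Expression is driven by the CMV immediate-early promoter, giving strong constitutive transcription in most transfected mammalian cell lines. The use of a BGH reverse primer for sequencing is consistent with the bovine growth hormone polyadenylation signal that normally sits downstream of the pcDNA3 cloning site. No epitope tag or reporter fusion is listed. The catalogue gives a total vector size of 5446 bp, a figure that appears to correspond to the backbone; the insert length is not stated.

In bacteria the plasmid is maintained as a high-copy replicon under ampicillin selection. In mammalian cells the neomycin resistance marker allows G418 selection of stable transfectants, although transient transfection is equally possible.

CITED2 is a transcriptional co-regulator, and its gene aliases (ASD8, VSD2) reflect an association with atrial and ventricular septal defects. The associated study concerns the functional significance of mutations in the SRJ domain of the protein, so this construct is best understood as a variant expression vector for comparing the activity of the T166N protein with wild-type CITED2 in cell-based assays. The record does not specify which assays were used, and no feature table was supplied, so the element positions cannot be confirmed.
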