>Addgene plasmid #47749 | CITED2-T166N | addgene partial sequence | sequence record 70353 | CMV-F 5'-CGCAAATGGGCGGTAGGCGTG-3'
CTCTCTGGCTACTAGAGAACCCACTGCTTACTGGCTTATCGAAATTAATACGACTCACTATAGGGAGACC
CAAGCTTGGTACCGAGCTCGGATCCACTAGTAACGGCCGCCAGTGTGCTGGAATTCGGCACGAGGTCCTG
CCGAGCTGTGAGGGCAACGGAGGGGAAATAAAAGGGAACGGCTCCGAATCTGCCCCAGCGGCCGCTGCGA
GACCTCGGCGCCGACATCGCGACAGCGAAGCGCTTTGCACGCCAGGAAGGTCCCCTCTATGTGCTGCTGA
GCCGGTCCTGGACGCGACGAGCCCGCCCTCGGTCTTCGGAGCAGAAATCGCAAAAACGGAAGGACTGGAA
ATGGCAGACCATATGATGGCCATGAACCACGGGCGCTTCCCCGACGGCACCAATGGGCTGCACCATCACC
CTGCCCACCGCATGGGCATGGGGCAGTTCCCGAGCCCCCATCACCACCAGCAGCAGCAGCCCCAGCACGC
CTTCAACGCCCTAATGGGCGAGCACATACACTACGGCGCGGGCAACATGAATGCCACGAGCGGCATCAGG
CATGCGATGGGGCCGGGGACTGTGAACGGAGGGCACCCCCCGAGCGCGCTGGCCCCCGCGGCCAGGTTTA
ACAACTCCCAGTTCATGGGTCCCCCGGTGGCCAGCCAGGGAGGCTCCCTGCCGGCCAGCATGCAGCTGCA
GAAGCTCAACAACCAGTATTTCAACCATCACCCCTACCCCCACAACCACTACATGCCGGATTTGCACCCT
GCTGCAGGCCACCAGATGAACGGGACAAACCAGCACTTCCGAGATTGCAACCCCAAGCACAGCGGCGGCA
GCAGCAACCCGGGCGGCTCGGGCGGCAGCAGCACCCCCGGCGGCTCTGGCAGCAGCTCGGGCGGCGGCGC
GGGCAGCAGCAACAGCG
